>Addgene plasmid #173069 | hSYN-mito-dsRED2 | addgene full sequence | sequence record 345051 | Addgene NGS Result
TGGAAGGGCTAATTCACTCCCAAAGAAGACAAGATATCCTTGATCTGTGGATCTACCACACACAAGGCTA
CTTCCCTGATTAGCAGAACTACACACCAGGGCCAGGGGTCAGATATCCACTGACCTTTGGATGGTGCTAC
AAGCTAGTACCAGTTGAGCCAGATAAGGTAGAAGAGGCCAATAAAGGAGAGAACACCAGCTTGTTACACC
CTGTGAGCCTGCATGGGATGGATGACCCGGAGAGAGAAGTGTTAGAGTGGAGGTTTGACAGCCGCCTAGC
ATTTCATCACGTGGCCCGAGAGCTGCATCCGGAGTACTTCAAGAACTGCTGATATCGAGCTTGCTACAAG
GGACTTTCCGCTGGGGACTTTCCAGGGAGGCGTGGCCTGGGCGGGACTGGGGAGTGGCGAGCCCTCAGAT
CCTGCATATAAGCAGCTGCTTTTTGCCTGTACTGGGTCTCTCTGGTTAGACCAGATCTGAGCCTGGGAGC
TCTCTGGCTAACTAGGGAACCCACTGCTTAAGCCTCAATAAAGCTTGCCTTGAGTGCTTCAAGTAGTGTG
TGCCCGTCTGTTGTGTGACTCTGGTAACTAGAGATCCCTCAGACCCTTTTAGTCAGTGTGGAAAATCTCT
AGCAGTGGCGCCCGAACAGGGACTTGAAAGCGAAAGGGAAACCAGAGGAGCTCTCTCGACGCAGGACTCG
GCTTGCTGAAGCGCGCACGGCAAGAGGCGAGGGGCGGCGACTGGTGAGTACGCCAAAAATTTTGACTAGC
GGAGGCTAGAAGGAGAGAGATGGGTGCGAGAGCGTCAGTATTAAGCGGGGGAGAATTAGATCGCGATGGG
AAAAAATTCGGTTAAGGCCAGGGGGAAAGAAAAAATATAAATTAAAACATATAGTATGGGCAAGCAGGGA
GCTAGAACGATTCGCAGTTAATCCTGGCCTGTTAGAAACATCAGAAGGCTGTAGACAAATACTGGGACAG
CTACAACCATCCCTTCAGACAGGATCAGAAGAACTTAGATCATTATATAATACAGTAGCAACCCTCTATT
GTGTGCATCAAAGGATAGAGATAAAAGACACCAAGGAAGCTTTAGACAAGATAGAGGAAGAGCAAAACAA
AAGTAAGACCACCGCACAGCAAGCGGCCGGCCGCTGATCTTCAGACCTGGAGGAGGAGATATGAGGGACA
ATTGGAGAAGTGAATTATATAAATATAAAGTAGTAAAAATTGAACCATTAGGAGTAGCACCCACCAAGGC
AAAGAGAAGAGTGGTGCAGAGAGAAAAAAGAGCAGTGGGAATAGGAGCTTTGTTCCTTGGGTTCTTGGGA
GCAGCAGGAAGCACTATGGGCGCAGCGTCAATGACGCTGACGGTACAGGCCAGACAATTATTGTCTGGTA
TAGTGCAGCAGCAGAACAATTTGCTGAGGGCTATTGAGGCGCAACAGCATCTGTTGCAACTCACAGTCTG
GGGCATCAAGCAGCTCCAGGCAAGAATCCTGGCTGTGGAAAGATACCTAAAGGATCAACAGCTCCTGGGG
ATTTGGGGTTGCTCTGGAAAACTCATTTGCACCACTGCTGTGCCTTGGAATGCTAGTTGGAGTAATAAAT
CTCTGGAACAGATTTGGAATCACACGACCTGGATGGAGTGGGACAGAGAAATTAACAATTACACAAGCTT
AATACACTCCTTAATTGAAGAATCGCAAAACCAGCAAGAAAAGAATGAACAAGAATTATTGGAATTAGAT
AAATGGGCAAGTTTGTGGAATTGGTTTAACATAACAAATTGGCTGTGGTATATAAAATTATTCATAATGA
TAGTAGGAGGCTTGGTAGGTTTAAGAATAGTTTTTGCTGTACTTTCTATAGTGAATAGAGTTAGGCAGGG
ATATTCACCATTATCGTTTCAGACCCACCTCCCAACCCCGAGGGGACCCGACAGGCCCGAAGGAATAGAA
GAAGAAGGTGGAGAGAGAGACAGAGACAGATCCATTCGATTAGTGAACGGATCTCGACGGTATCGCCTTT
AAAAGAAAAGGGGGGATTGGGGGGTACAGTGCAGGGGAAAGAATAGTAGACATAATAGCAACAGACATAC
AAACTAAAGAATTACAAAAACAAATTACAAAAATTCAAAATTTTCGGGTTTATTACAGGGACAGCAGAGA
TCCAGTTTATCGATGCTAGACTGCAGAGGGCCCTGCGTATGAGTGCAAGTGGGTTTTAGGACCAGGATGA
GGCGGGGTGGGGGTGCCTACCTGACGACCGACCCCGACCCACTGGACAAGCACCCAACCCCCATTCCCCA
AATTGCGCATCCCCTATCAGAGAGGGGGAGGGGAAACAGGATGCGGCGAGGCGCGTGCGCACTGCCAGCT
TCAGCACCGCGGACAGTGCCTTCGCCCCCGCCTGGCGGCGCGCGCCACCGCCGCCTCAGCACTGAAGGCG
CGCTGACGTCACTCGCCGGTCCCCCGCAAACTCCCCTTCCCGGCCACCTTGGTCGCGTCCGCGCCGCCGC
CGGCCCAGCCGGACCGCACCACGCGAGGCGCGAGATAGGGGGGCACGGGCGCGACCATCTGCGCTGCGGC
GCCGGCGACTCAGCGCTGCCTCAGTCTGCGGTGGGCAGCGGAGGAGTCGTGTCGTGCCTGAGAGCGCAGT
CGATCTAGACGATAAGGGCGAATTCTGCAGATATCCATCACACTGGCGGCCGCTCGAGCATGCATCTAGA
GGATCCACCGGTCGCCACCACTAGTTCTAGAGCGGCCGCAGATCCGCTAGCATGTCCGTCCTGACGCCGC
TGCTGCTGCGGGGCTTGACAGGCTCGGCCCGGCGGCTCCCAGTGCCGCGCGCCAAGATCCATTCGTTGGG
GGATCCACCGGTCGCCACCATGGCCTCCTCCGAGAACGTCATCACCGAGTTCATGCGCTTCAAGGTGCGC
ATGGAGGGCACCGTGAACGGCCACGAGTTCGAGATCGAGGGCGAGGGCGAGGGCCGCCCCTACGAGGGCC
ACAACACCGTGAAGCTGAAGGTGACCAAGGGCGGCCCCCTGCCCTTCGCCTGGGACATCCTGTCCCCCCA
GTTCCAGTACGGCTCCAAGGTGTACGTGAAGCACCCCGCCGACATCCCCGACTACAAGAAGCTGTCCTTC
CCCGAGGGCTTCAAGTGGGAGCGCGTGATGAACTTCGAGGACGGCGGCGTGGCGACCGTGACCCAGGACT
CCTCCCTGCAGGACGGCTGCTTCATCTACAAGGTGAAGTTCATCGGCGTGAACTTCCCCTCCGACGGCCC
CGTGATGCAGAAGAAGACCATGGGCTGGGAGGCCTCCACCGAGCGCCTGTACCCCCGCGACGGCGTGCTG
AAGGGCGAGACCCACAAGGCCCTGAAGCTGAAGGACGGCGGCCACTACCTGGTGGAGTTCAAGTCCATCT
ACATGGCCAAGAAGCCCGTGCAGCTGCCCGGCTACTACTACGTGGACGCCAAGCTGGACATCACCTCCCA
CAACGAGGACTACACCATCGTGGAGCAGTACGAGCGCACCGAGGGCCGCCACCACCTGTTCCTGTAGTGT
ACAAGTGAACGCGTCTGGAACAATCAACCTCTGGATTACAAAATTTGTGAAAGATTGACTGGTATTCTTA
ACTATGTTGCTCCTTTTACGCTATGTGGATACGCTGCTTTAATGCCTTTGTATCATGCTATTGCTTCCCG
TATGGCTTTCATTTTCTCCTCCTTGTATAAATCCTGGTTGCTGTCTCTTTATGAGGAGTTGTGGCCCGTT
GTCAGGCAACGTGGCGTGGTGTGCACTGTGTTTGCTGACGCAACCCCCACTGGTTGGGGCATTGCCACCA
CCTGTCAGCTCCTTTCCGGGACTTTCGCTTTCCCCCTCCCTATTGCCACGGCGGAACTCATCGCCGCCTG
CCTTGCCCGCTGCTGGACAGGGGCTCGGCTGTTGGGCACTGACAATTCCGTGGTGTTGTCGGGGAAGCTG
ACGTCCTTTCCATGGCTGCTCGCCTGTGTTGCCACCTGGATTCTGCGCGGGACGTCCTTCTGCTACGTCC
CTTCGGCCCTCAATCCAGCGGACCTTCCTTCCCGCGGCCTGCTGCCGGCTCTGCGGCCTCTTCCGCGTCT
TCGCCTTCGCCCTCAGACGAGTCGGATCTCCCTTTGGGCCGCCTCCCCGCCTGGAATTAATTCTGCAGTC
GAGACCTAGAAAAACATGGAGCAATCACAAGTAGCAATACAGCAGCTACCAATGCTGATTGTGCCTGGCT
AGAAGCACAAGAGGAGGAGGAGGTGGGTTTTCCAGTCACACCTCAGGTACCTTTAAGACCAATGACTTAC
AAGGCAGCTGTAGATCTTAGCCACTTTTTAAAAGAAAAGAGGGGACTGGAAGGGCTAATTCACTCCCAAC
GAAGACAAGATATCCTTGATCTGTGGATCTACCACACACAAGGCTACTTCCCTGATTAGCAGAACTACAC
ACCAGGGCCAGGGGTCAGATATCCACTGACCTTTGGATGGTGCTACAAGCTAGTACCAGTTGAGCCAGAT
AAGGTAGAAGAGGCCAATAAAGGAGAGAACACCAGCTTGTTACACCCTGTGAGCCTGCATGGGATGGATG
ACCCGGAGAGAGAAGTGTTAGAGTGGAGGTTTGACAGCCGCCTAGCATTTCATCACGTGGCCCGAGAGCT
GCATCCGGAGTACTTCAAGAACTGCTGATATCGAGCTTGCTACAAGGGACTTTCCGCTGGGGACTTTCCA
GGGAGGCGTGGCCTGGGCGGGACTGGGGAGTGGCGAGCCCTCAGATCCTGCATATAAGCAGCTGCTTTTT
GCCTGTACTGGGTCTCTCTGGTTAGACCAGATCTGAGCCTGGGAGCTCTCTGGCTAACTAGGGAACCCAC
TGCTTAAGCCTCAATAAAGCTTGCCTTGAGTGCTTCAAGTAGTGTGTGCCCGTCTGTTGTGTGACTCTGG
TAACTAGAGATCCCTCAGACCCTTTTAGTCAGTGTGGAAAATCTCTAGCAGTAGTAGTTCATGTCATCTT
ATTATTCAGTATTTATAACTTGCAAAGAAATGAATATCAGAGAGTGAGAGGCCTTGACATTGCTAGCGTT
TACCGTCGACCTCTAGCTAGAGCTTGGCGTAATCATGGTCATAGCTGTTTCCTGTGTGAAATTGTTATCC
GCTCACAATTCCACACAACATACGAGCCGGAAGCATAAAGTGTAAAGCCTGGGGTGCCTAATGAGTGAGC
TAACTCACATTAATTGCGTTGCGCTCACTGCCCGCTTTCCAGTCGGGAAACCTGTCGTGCCAGCTGCATT
AATGAATCGGCCAACGCGCGGGGAGAGGCGGTTTGCGTATTGGGCGCTCTTCCGCTTCCTCGCTCACTGA
CTCGCTGCGCTCGGTCGTTCGGCTGCGGCGAGCGGTATCAGCTCACTCAAAGGCGGTAATACGGTTATCC
ACAGAATCAGGGGATAACGCAGGAAAGAACATGTGAGCAAAAGGCCAGCAAAAGGCCAGGAACCGTAAAA
AGGCCGCGTTGCTGGCGTTTTTCCATAGGCTCCGCCCCCCTGACGAGCATCACAAAAATCGACGCTCAAG
TCAGAGGTGGCGAAACCCGACAGGACTATAAAGATACCAGGCGTTTCCCCCTGGAAGCTCCCTCGTGCGC
TCTCCTGTTCCGACCCTGCCGCTTACCGGATACCTGTCCGCCTTTCTCCCTTCGGGAAGCGTGGCGCTTT
CTCATAGCTCACGCTGTAGGTATCTCAGTTCGGTGTAGGTCGTTCGCTCCAAGCTGGGCTGTGTGCACGA
ACCCCCCGTTCAGCCCGACCGCTGCGCCTTATCCGGTAACTATCGTCTTGAGTCCAACCCGGTAAGACAC
GACTTATCGCCACTGGCAGCAGCCACTGGTAACAGGATTAGCAGAGCGAGGTATGTAGGCGGTGCTACAG
AGTTCTTGAAGTGGTGGCCTAACTACGGCTACACTAGAAGAACAGTATTTGGTATCTGCGCTCTGCTGAA
GCCAGTTACCTTCGGAAAAAGAGTTGGTAGCTCTTGATCCGGCAAACAAACCACCGCTGGTAGCGGTGGT
TTTTTTGTTTGCAAGCAGCAGATTACGCGCAGAAAAAAAGGATCTCAAGAAGATCCTTTGATCTTTTCTA
CGGGGTCTGACGCTCAGTGGAACGAAAACTCACGTTAAGGGATTTTGGTCATGAGATTATCAAAAAGGAT
CTTCACCTAGATCCTTTTAAATTAAAAATGAAGTTTTAAATCAATCTAAAGTATATATGAGTAAACTTGG
TCTGACAGTTACCAATGCTTAATCAGTGAGGCACCTATCTCAGCGATCTGTCTATTTCGTTCATCCATAG
TTGCCTGACTCCCCGTCGTGTAGATAACTACGATACGGGAGGGCTTACCATCTGGCCCCAGTGCTGCAAT
GATACCGCGAGACCCACGCTCACCGGCTCCAGATTTATCAGCAATAAACCAGCCAGCCGGAAGGGCCGAG
CGCAGAAGTGGTCCTGCAACTTTATCCGCCTCCATCCAGTCTATTAATTGTTGCCGGGAAGCTAGAGTAA
GTAGTTCGCCAGTTAATAGTTTGCGCAACGTTGTTGCCATTGCTACAGGCATCGTGGTGTCACGCTCGTC
GTTTGGTATGGCTTCATTCAGCTCCGGTTCCCAACGATCAAGGCGAGTTACATGATCCCCCATGTTGTGC
AAAAAAGCGGTTAGCTCCTTCGGTCCTCCGATCGTTGTCAGAAGTAAGTTGGCCGCAGTGTTATCACTCA
TGGTTATGGCAGCACTGCATAATTCTCTTACTGTCATGCCATCCGTAAGATGCTTTTCTGTGACTGGTGA
GTACTCAACCAAGTCATTCTGAGAATAGTGTATGCGGCGACCGAGTTGCTCTTGCCCGGCGTCAATACGG
GATAATACCGCGCCACATAGCAGAACTTTAAAAGTGCTCATCATTGGAAAACGTTCTTCGGGGCGAAAAC
TCTCAAGGATCTTACCGCTGTTGAGATCCAGTTCGATGTAACCCACTCGTGCACCCAACTGATCTTCAGC
ATCTTTTACTTTCACCAGCGTTTCTGGGTGAGCAAAAACAGGAAGGCAAAATGCCGCAAAAAAGGGAATA
AGGGCGACACGGAAATGTTGAATACTCATACTCTTCCTTTTTCAATATTATTGAAGCATTTATCAGGGTT
ATTGTCTCATGAGCGGATACATATTTGAATGTATTTAGAAAAATAAACAAATAGGGGTTCCGCGCACATT
TCCCCGAAAAGTGCCACCTGACGTCGACGGATCGGGAGATCAACTTGTTTATTGCAGCTTATAATGGTTA
CAAATAAAGCAATAGCATCACAAATTTCACAAATAAAGCATTTTTTTCACTGCATTCTAGTTGTGGTTTG
TCCAAACTCATCAATGTATCTTATCATGTCTGGATCAACTGGATAACTCAAGCTAACCAAAATCATCCCA
AACTTCCCACCCCATACCCTATTACCACTGCCAATTACCTGTGGTTTCATTTACTCTAAACCTGTGATTC
CTCTGAATTATTTTCATTTTAAAGAAATTGTATTTGTTAAATATGTACTACAAACTTAGTAGT
Features (pLannotate 1.2.2; 22 found; start..end, strand, type, name):
    377..634     +  LTR            5' LTR (truncated): truncated 5' long terminal repeat (LTR) from HIV-1
    681..806     +  misc_feature   HIV-1 Ψ: packaging signal of human immunodeficiency virus type 1
    790..1128    +  CDS            HIV-1 gag (fragment): gag protein from human immunodeficiency virus 1; gag
   1303..1536    +  misc_feature   RRE: The Rev response element (RRE) of HIV-1 allows for Rev-dependent mRNA export from the nucleus to the cytoplasm.
   1913..2013    +  CDS            Rev (fragment): human immunodeficiency virus 1 (HIV-1) Rev protein; rev; enhances nuclear export of unspliced and incompletely spliced viral mRNAs
   2028..2143    +  misc_feature   cPPT/CTS: central polypurine tract and central termination sequence of HIV-1 (lacking the first T)
   2212..2659    +  promoter       hSyn promoter: human synapsin I promoter; confers neuron-specific expression (Kügler et al., 2003)
   2748..2769    -  misc_feature   MCS (fragment): pBluescript multiple cloning site
   2782..2856    +  CDS            COX8 presequence: mitochondrial presequence of human cytochrome c oxidase subunit VIII (Rizutto et al., 1989)
   2890..3567    +  CDS            DsRed2: improved tetrameric variant of DsRed fluorescent protein mammalian codon-optimized
   3592..4180    +  misc_feature   WPRE: woodchuck hepatitis virus posttranscriptional regulatory element
   4197..4715    +  CDS            nef (fragment): NEF_HV1BR - Experimental evidence at protein level: Swiss-Prot protein existence level 1. Extracellular Nef protein targets CD4(+) T-lymphocytes for apoptosis by interacting with CXCR4 surface receptors (PubMed:14990729). From Human immunodeficiency virus type 1 group M subtype B (isolate BRU/LAI) (HIV-1).
   4763..5020    +  LTR            5' LTR (truncated): truncated 5' long terminal repeat (LTR) from HIV-1
   5172..5188    -  protein_bind   lac operator: The lac repressor binds to the lac operator to inhibit transcription in E. coli. This inhibition can be relieved by adding lactose or isopropyl-β-D-thiogalactopyranoside (IPTG). lac repressor encoded by lacI
   5196..5226    -  promoter       lac promoter: promoter for the E. coli lac operon
   5241..5262    -  protein_bind   CAP binding site: CAP binding activates transcription in the presence of cAMP. E. coli catabolite activator protein
   5275..5367    -  CDS            lacI (fragment): lac repressor; lacI; The lac repressor binds to the lac operator to inhibit transcription in E. coli. This inhibition can be relieved by adding lactose or isopropyl-β-D-thiogalactopyranoside (IPTG).
   5550..6138    -  rep_origin     ori: high-copy-number ColE1/pMB1/pBR322/pUC origin of replication
   6309..7169    -  CDS            AmpR: β-lactamase; bla; confers resistance to ampicillin, carbenicillin, and related antibiotics
   7170..7274    -  promoter       AmpR promoter: bla
   7322..7456    +  polyA_signal   SV40 poly(A) signal: SV40 polyadenylation signal
   7623..329     +  CDS            nef (fragment) (across the origin): NEF_HV1BR - Experimental evidence at protein level: Swiss-Prot protein existence level 1. Extracellular Nef protein targets CD4(+) T-lymphocytes for apoptosis by interacting with CXCR4 surface receptors (PubMed:14990729). From Human immunodeficiency virus type 1 group M subtype B (isolate BRU/LAI) (HIV-1).
