[The description below was written by a language model from this plasmid's Addgene catalogue record and pLannotate feature annotations shown in this document.]
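Description:
hSYN-mito-dsRED2 is a lentiviral transfer plasmid built on the pLVX backbone for neuron-restricted expression of a mitochondrially targeted red fluorescent protein. It totals about 7.6 kb and is propagated in E. coli through a high-copy ColE1/pUC-type origin with ampicillin selection (AmpR, β-lactamase). Remnants of lac regulatory elements and an SV40 poly(A) signal lie in the bacterial backbone region.

The viral portion carries the standard HIV-1 cis elements. These are LTR sequences flanking the cassette (both annotated as truncated LTRs), the Ψ packaging signal with an adjoining gag fragment, the Rev response element for Rev-dependent nuclear export of the genomic RNA, and the cPPT/CTS, which aids nuclear import of the provirus. The nef fragments annotated next to each LTR most likely reflect overlap of nef coding sequence with the LTR U3 region rather than an intended payload.

Between these elements, the human synapsin I promoter confers neuron-specific transcription of a fusion in which the 75 bp presequence of human cytochrome c oxidase subunit VIII (COX8A) sits at the N-terminus of DsRed2, an improved tetrameric DsRed variant. The presequence directs import of the fluorescent protein into the mitochondrial matrix. A WPRE downstream of the coding sequence enhances transcript stability and expression. No mammalian selection marker is annotated.

According to the record, the promoter and the mito-DsRed cassette were each derived from earlier plasmids. The construct serves to label mitochondria in neurons, by transfection or lentiviral transduction. This fits the associated study of mitochondrial motility and its arrest under energy stress.
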