Addgene plasmid #173069: hSYN-mito-dsRED2
Purpose: mitochondria targeted dsRED2 expressed off of human Synapsin I promoter.
Depositing lab: Thomas Schwarz. Depositing organization: Boston Children's Hospital. Publication: Energy stress activates AMPK to arrest mitochondria via phosphorylation of TRAK1. Falk JE, Henke T, Gowrisankaran S, Wanderoy S, Basu H, Greally S, Steen J, Schwarz TL. J Cell Biol. 2026 Apr 6;225(4):e202501023. doi: 10.1083/jcb.202501023. Epub 2026 Jan 30. PubMed 41615403.
Backbone
  Vector backbone: pLVX
  Backbone manufacturer: Clonetech
  Backbone size w/o insert (bp): 6837
  Total vector size (bp): 7623
  Vector type: Mammalian Expression, Lentiviral
Growth in bacteria
  Bacterial resistance: Ampicillin, 100 μg/mL
  Growth temperature: 37°C
  Growth strain: NEB Stable
  Copy number: High Copy
Gene/Insert
  Gene/Insert name: Mito (alt name: COX8A presequence)
  Species: H. sapiens (human)
  Insert size (bp): 75
  GenBank ID: NM_004074.3 NM_004074.3
  Promoter: human synapsin 1
  Tag / fusion protein: dsRED (C terminal on insert)
  Entrez Gene: COX8A (a.k.a. COX, COX8, COX8-2, COX8L, MC4DN15, VIII, VIII-L)
  Cloning method: Unknown
  Sequencing primers: 5′ NA; 3′ NA
Resource information
  A portion of this plasmid was derived from a plasmid made by: hSyn promoter was cloned from addgene plasmid 22909, mito-dsRED was cloned from addgene plasmid 55838.
Terms and licenses: Academic/Nonprofit Terms; Industry Terms: Not Available to Industry
How to cite: hSYN-mito-dsRED2 was a gift from Thomas Schwarz (Addgene plasmid # 173069 ; http://n2t.net/addgene:173069 ; RRID:Addgene_173069)
